Addgene plasmid #208876: CCM2_wt_eGFP
Purpose: Express eGFP-CCM2 in mammalian cells.
Depositing lab: Guillaume Jacquemet. Depositing organization: Abo Akademi University. Publication: TLNRD1 is a CCM complex component and regulates endothelial barrier integrity. Ball NJ, Ghimire S, Follain G, Pajari AO, Wurzinger D, Vaitkeviciute M, Cowell AR, Berki B, Ivaska J, Paatero I, Goult BT, Jacquemet G. J Cell Biol. 2024 Sep 2;223(9):e202310030. doi: 10.1083/jcb.202310030. Epub 2024 Jul 16. PubMed 39013281.
Backbone
  Vector backbone: pcDNA3.1(+)-N-eGFP
  Vector type: Mammalian Expression
Growth in bacteria
  Bacterial resistance: Ampicillin, 100 μg/mL
  Growth temperature: 37°C
  Growth strain: DH5alpha
  Copy number: Unknown
Gene/Insert
  Gene/Insert name: CCM2
  Species: H. sapiens (human)
  Mutation: WT sequence
  Entrez Gene: CCM2 (a.k.a. C7orf22, OSM, PP10187)
  Tag / fusion protein: eGFP
  Cloning method: Restriction Enzyme; 5′ cloning site BamHI (unknown if destroyed); 3′ cloning site XhoI (unknown if destroyed)
  Sequencing primers: 5′ CMV
Resource information
  A portion of this plasmid was derived from a plasmid made by: This construct was purchased from GenScript. Briefly, the gene fragments were synthesized using gene synthesis and cloned into pcDNA3.1(+)-N-eGFP using the BamHI/XhoI sites.
Terms and licenses: Academic/Nonprofit Terms; Industry Terms: Not Available to Industry
How to cite: CCM2_wt_eGFP was a gift from Guillaume Jacquemet (Addgene plasmid # 208876 ; http://n2t.net/addgene:208876 ; RRID:Addgene_208876)
