[The description below was written by a language model from this plasmid's Addgene catalogue record and pLannotate feature annotations shown in this document.]
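Description:
CCM2_wt_eGFP is a 7,436-nt mammalian expression plasmid built on the pcDNA3.1(+)-N-eGFP backbone, designed to produce human CCM2 fused at its N-terminus to eGFP. It is propagated in E. coli through a high-copy ColE1/pUC-type origin and selected with ampicillin via the β-lactamase gene and its own promoter. An f1 phage origin is also present. For selection in mammalian cells, the backbone carries a neomycin/kanamycin phosphotransferase gene driven by the SV40 enhancer and early promoter and terminated by an SV40 polyadenylation signal, which would allow G418 selection of stable transfectants.

The expression cassette consists of the human cytomegalovirus immediate-early enhancer and promoter, followed by a T7 promoter, the GFP coding sequence (annotated by the software as an S65T-type Aequorea GFP, consistent with eGFP), the wild-type CCM2 open reading frame, and a bovine growth hormone polyadenylation signal. According to the record, the CCM2 fragment was made by gene synthesis and inserted between the BamHI and XhoI sites, placing it immediately downstream of the fluorescent protein. Several small annotated fragments (lacI, lac promoter/operator, ble, a short HIV-1 LTR match, bom) appear to be backbone remnants or incidental matches from automated annotation rather than functional parts of the design.

CCM2 is a scaffold component of the cerebral cavernous malformation signalling complex, implicated in vessel integrity and endothelial junction stability. The plasmid's stated purpose is to express eGFP-CCM2 in mammalian cells. The fluorescent tag makes it suited to localisation imaging or GFP-based pulldowns, and the associated work concerns CCM complex components and endothelial barrier integrity.
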