Features (pLannotate 1.2.2; 21 found; start..end, strand, type, name):
     23..883     +  CDS            AmpR: β-lactamase; bla; confers resistance to ampicillin, carbenicillin, and related antibiotics
   1054..1642    +  rep_origin     ori: high-copy-number ColE1/pMB1/pBR322/pUC origin of replication
   1825..1917    +  CDS            lacI (fragment): lac repressor; lacI; The lac repressor binds to the lac operator to inhibit transcription in E. coli. This inhibition can be relieved by adding lactose or isopropyl-β-D-thiogalactopyranoside (IPTG).
   1930..1951    +  protein_bind   CAP binding site: CAP binding activates transcription in the presence of cAMP. E. coli catabolite activator protein
   1966..1996    +  promoter       lac promoter: promoter for the E. coli lac operon
   2004..2020    +  protein_bind   lac operator: The lac repressor binds to the lac operator to inhibit transcription in E. coli. This inhibition can be relieved by adding lactose or isopropyl-β-D-thiogalactopyranoside (IPTG). lac repressor encoded by lacI
   2093..2214    -  polyA_signal   SV40 poly(A) signal: SV40 polyadenylation signal
   2209..2367    -  CDS            ble (fragment): BLE_KLEPN - Experimental evidence at protein level: Swiss-Prot protein existence level 1. Binding protein with a strong affinity to the bleomycin family of antibiotics. Binds to CL990; an antimitotic-antibiotic compound. From Klebsiella pneumoniae.
   2391..3182    -  CDS            neo: KKA2_KLEPN - Also known as kan, nptII. Experimental evidence at protein level: Swiss-Prot protein existence level 1. Resistance to kanamycin, neomycin, paromomycin, ribostamycin, butirosin and gentamicin B. From Klebsiella pneumoniae.
   3249..3578    -  promoter       SV40 promoter: SV40 enhancer and early promoter
   3592..4020    -  rep_origin     f1 ori (sequence partly withheld): f1 bacteriophage origin of replication; arrow indicates direction of (+) strand synthesis
   4041..4062    -  promoter       SV40 promoter (fragment): SV40 enhancer and early promoter
   4066..4290    -  polyA_signal   bGH poly(A) signal: bovine growth hormone polyadenylation signal
   4337..5668    -  CDS            CCM2: CCM2_HUMAN - Also known as C7orf22. Experimental evidence at protein level: Swiss-Prot protein existence level 1. Component of the CCM signaling pathway which is a crucial regulator of heart and vessel formation and integrity. May act through the stabilization of endothelial cell junctions (By similarity). May function as a scaffold protein for MAP2K3-MAP3K3 signaling. Seems to play a major role in the modulation of MAP3K3-dependent p38 activation induced by hyperosmotic shock (By similarity). From Homo sapiens (Human).
   5687..6400    -  CDS            GFP (S65T): GFP (S65T) is a basic (constitutively fluorescent) green fluorescent protein published in 1995, derived from Aequorea victoria.
   6442..6460    -  promoter       T7 promoter: promoter for bacteriophage T7 RNA polymerase
   6476..6509    -  LTR            5' LTR (truncated) (fragment): truncated 5' long terminal repeat (LTR) from HIV-1
   6505..6708    -  promoter       CMV promoter: human cytomegalovirus (CMV) immediate early promoter
   6709..7088    -  enhancer       CMV enhancer: human cytomegalovirus immediate early enhancer
   7243..7295    +  misc_feature   bom (fragment): basis of mobility region from pBR322
   7354..22      +  promoter       AmpR promoter (across the origin): bla
>Addgene plasmid #208876 | CCM2_wt_eGFP | addgene full sequence | sequence record 416570 | Addgene NGS Result
ATAATATTGAAAAAGGAAGAGTATGAGTATTCAACATTTCCGTGTCGCCCTTATTCCCTTTTTTGCGGCA
TTTTGCCTTCCTGTTTTTGCTCACCCAGAAACGCTGGTGAAAGTAAAAGATGCTGAAGATCAGTTGGGTG
CACGAGTGGGTTACATCGAACTGGATCTCAACAGCGGTAAGATCCTTGAGAGTTTTCGCCCCGAAGAACG
TTTTCCAATGATGAGCACTTTTAAAGTTCTGCTATGTGGCGCGGTATTATCCCGTATTGACGCCGGGCAA
GAGCAACTCGGTCGCCGCATACACTATTCTCAGAATGACTTGGTTGAGTACTCACCAGTCACAGAAAAGC
ATCTTACGGATGGCATGACAGTAAGAGAATTATGCAGTGCTGCCATAACCATGAGTGATAACACTGCGGC
CAACTTACTTCTGACAACGATCGGAGGACCGAAGGAGCTAACCGCTTTTTTGCACAACATGGGGGATCAT
GTAACTCGCCTTGATCGTTGGGAACCGGAGCTGAATGAAGCCATACCAAACGACGAGCGTGACACCACGA
TGCCTGTAGCAATGGCAACAACGTTGCGCAAACTATTAACTGGCGAACTACTTACTCTAGCTTCCCGGCA
ACAATTAATAGACTGGATGGAGGCGGATAAAGTTGCAGGACCACTTCTGCGCTCGGCCCTTCCGGCTGGC
TGGTTTATTGCTGATAAATCTGGAGCCGGTGAGCGTGGGTCTCGCGGTATCATTGCAGCACTGGGGCCAG
ATGGTAAGCCCTCCCGTATCGTAGTTATCTACACGACGGGGAGTCAGGCAACTATGGATGAACGAAATAG
ACAGATCGCTGAGATAGGTGCCTCACTGATTAAGCATTGGTAACTGTCAGACCAAGTTTACTCATATATA
CTTTAGATTGATTTAAAACTTCATTTTTAATTTAAAAGGATCTAGGTGAAGATCCTTTTTGATAATCTCA
TGACCAAAATCCCTTAACGTGAGTTTTCGTTCCACTGAGCGTCAGACCCCGTAGAAAAGATCAAAGGATC
TTCTTGAGATCCTTTTTTTCTGCGCGTAATCTGCTGCTTGCAAACAAAAAAACCACCGCTACCAGCGGTG
GTTTGTTTGCCGGATCAAGAGCTACCAACTCTTTTTCCGAAGGTAACTGGCTTCAGCAGAGCGCAGATAC
CAAATACTGTTCTTCTAGTGTAGCCGTAGTTAGGCCACCACTTCAAGAACTCTGTAGCACCGCCTACATA
CCTCGCTCTGCTAATCCTGTTACCAGTGGCTGCTGCCAGTGGCGATAAGTCGTGTCTTACCGGGTTGGAC
TCAAGACGATAGTTACCGGATAAGGCGCAGCGGTCGGGCTGAACGGGGGGTTCGTGCACACAGCCCAGCT
TGGAGCGAACGACCTACACCGAACTGAGATACCTACAGCGTGAGCTATGAGAAAGCGCCACGCTTCCCGA
AGGGAGAAAGGCGGACAGGTATCCGGTAAGCGGCAGGGTCGGAACAGGAGAGCGCACGAGGGAGCTTCCA
GGGGGAAACGCCTGGTATCTTTATAGTCCTGTCGGGTTTCGCCACCTCTGACTTGAGCGTCGATTTTTGT
GATGCTCGTCAGGGGGGCGGAGCCTATGGAAAAACGCCAGCAACGCGGCCTTTTTACGGTTCCTGGCCTT
TTGCTGGCCTTTTGCTCACATGTTCTTTCCTGCGTTATCCCCTGATTCTGTGGATAACCGTATTACCGCC
TTTGAGTGAGCTGATACCGCTCGCCGCAGCCGAACGACCGAGCGCAGCGAGTCAGTGAGCGAGGAAGCGG
AAGAGCGCCCAATACGCAAACCGCCTCTCCCCGCGCGTTGGCCGATTCATTAATGCAGCTGGCACGACAG
GTTTCCCGACTGGAAAGCGGGCAGTGAGCGCAACGCAATTAATGTGAGTTAGCTCACTCATTAGGCACCC
CAGGCTTTACACTTTATGCTTCCGGCTCGTATGTTGTGTGGAATTGTGAGCGGATAACAATTTCACACAG
GAAACAGCTATGACCATGATTACGCCAAGCTCTAGCTAGAGGTCGACGGTATACAGACATGATAAGATAC
ATTGATGAGTTTGGACAAACCACAACTAGAATGCAGTGAAAAAAATGCTTTATTTGTGAAATTTGTGATG
CTATTGCTTTATTTGTAACCATTATAAGCTGCAATAAACAAGTTGGGGTGGGCGAAGAACTCCAGCATGA
GATCCCCGCGCTGGAGGATCATCCAGCCGGCGTCCCGGAAAACGATTCCGAAGCCCAACCTTTCATAGAA
GGCGGCGGTGGAATCGAAATCTCGTGATGGCAGGTTGGGCGTCGCTTGGTCGGTCATTTCGAACCCCAGA
GTCCCGCTCAGAAGAACTCGTCAAGAAGGCGATAGAAGGCGATGCGCTGCGAATCGGGAGCGGCGATACC
GTAAAGCACGAGGAAGCGGTCAGCCCATTCGCCGCCAAGCTCTTCAGCAATATCACGGGTAGCCAACGCT
ATGTCCTGATAGCGGTCCGCCACACCCAGCCGGCCACAGTCGATGAATCCAGAAAAGCGGCCATTTTCCA
CCATGATATTCGGCAAGCAGGCATCGCCATGGGTCACGACGAGATCCTCGCCGTCGGGCATGCGCGCCTT
GAGCCTGGCGAACAGTTCGGCTGGCGCGAGCCCCTGATGCTCTTCGTCCAGATCATCCTGATCGACAAGA
CCGGCTTCCATCCGAGTACGTGCTCGCTCGATGCGATGTTTCGCTTGGTGGTCGAATGGGCAGGTAGCCG
GATCAAGCGTATGCAGCCGCCGCATTGCATCAGCCATGATGGATACTTTCTCGGCAGGAGCAAGGTGAGA
TGACAGGAGATCCTGCCCCGGCACTTCGCCCAATAGCAGCCAGTCCCTTCCCGCTTCAGTGACAACGTCG
AGCACAGCTGCGCAAGGAACGCCCGTCGTGGCCAGCCACGATAGCCGCGCTGCCTCGTCCTGCAGTTCAT
TCAGGGCACCGGACAGGTCGGTCTTGACAAAAAGAACCGGGCGCCCCTGCGCTGACAGCCGGAACACGGC
GGCATCAGAGCAGCCGATTGTCTGTTGTGCCCAGTCATAGCCGAATAGCCTCTCCACCCAAGCGGCCGGA
GAACCTGCGTGCAATCCATCTTGTTCAATCATGCGAAACGATCCTCATCCTGTCTCTTGATCAGATCCGA
AAATGGATATACAAGCTCCCGGGAGCTTTTTGCAAAAGCCTAGGCCTCCAAAAAAGCCTCCTCACTACTT
CTGGAATAGCTCAGAGGCAGAGGCGGCCTCGGCCTCTGCATAAATAAAAAAAATTAGTCAGCCATGGGGC
GGAGAATGGGCGGAACTGGGCGGAGTTAGGGGCGGGATGGGCGGAGTTAGGGGCGGGACTATGGTTGCTG
ACTAATTGAGATGCATGCTTTGCATACTTCTGCCTGCTGGGGAGCCTGGGGACTTTCCACACCTGGTTGC
TGACTAATTGAGATGCATGCTTTGCATACTTCTGCCTGCTGGGGAGCCTGGGGACTTTCCACACCCTAAC
TGACACACATTCCACAGAATTAATTCGCGTTAAATTTTTGTTAAATCAGCTCATTTTTTAACCAATAGGC
CGAAATCGGCAAAATCCCTTATAAATCAAAAGAATAGACCGAGATAGGGT
[37 nt withheld, positions 3691-3727]
AAAGAACGTGGACTCCAACGTCAAAGG
[49 nt withheld, positions 3755-3803]
T
[91 nt withheld, positions 3805-3895]
G
[124 nt withheld, positions 3897-4020]
GGGGATACCCCCTAGAGCCCCAGCTGGTTCTTTCCGCCTCAGAAGCCATAGAGCCCACCGCATCCCCAGC
ATGCCTGCTATTGTCTTCCCAATCCTCCCCCTTGCTGTCCTGCCCCACCCCACCCCCCAGAATAGAATGA
CACCTACTCAGACAATGCGATGCAATTTCCTCATTTTATTAGGAAAGGACAGTGGGAGTGGCACCTTCCA
GGGTCAAGGAAGGCACGGGGGAGGGGCAAACAACAGATGGCTGGCAACTAGAAGGCACAGTCGAGGCTGA
TCAGCGGGTTTAAACGGGCCCTCTAGACTCGAGTTAGGCAGAGTCCTGGTCCATGCTACATCCCAGGGCC
TCGATGTCGCTGCTGATATCGCTGATCATCCGGTCCCACTCATCTCCCTCGCTAGGGGCGCTTCTATCGT
CGCTAGAGCCTGTGGCTCTGTTGCCGTTGGTTGTAGAAGAGCTTGTGGTACTCAGGGCTCTTCTGTGTCT
GCCGAAGCTGTCTGTTATGATGCCCCGTCCGTCCTTCACTCCGATGGTTTCCAGGAAGTTCTCGAAGTGC
TGGGAGTCCTTCTCAGGGATGAATGGCCGCAGGCCCAGCAGAAGGAACTTACGGCTATCGCCGTACAGCT
GTCTCAGGTTGATGCAGAACTCGTGGATGCTAGCGCCATTTCTGTACTCGTGGAGCAGAGCGGCGAACTG
CTGAATCTCCTGGCTGCTCAGCTTGGTTCTCAGGGTCAGCATATAATCCTGCAACAGCTCCGTGGCGCTG
GCTGACAGTTCAGACTCGCTGATGGTCTTGCTGTGAGGGCTGGCGCCGCCCACGTCGACGCTTTCGGGGA
AGCAGAAGGTGCTGGCTTCCACCTCGTAGGTTTCCTTAATGTCCACCTTTGTGCTGCTGTCATCGCTATG
CAGGCTCAGGTGGTGGGTAGGGGTAGAGGCGCCGTCGAAGATGGCTCTGTCCAGGAAGTCGATTGTGCTC
TCGGTGTACACGACCTGAAACACCTGGCCCAGCAGACAGCAGAGCTCTTCAGCGGCCACCTTGCTCTCGG
CGGCCAGGATCACCAGGCAGCATGCTTCCACAGGTCCAACAGCGGATTCGCTCAGGCTGCCGGCGGACAG
GCCGCGGGAGGACTCGGCGCACAGAGATTGGCTTGGGGAGATGCCGGGGTCCTGGGCGGTTTTCAGCACC
ACCAGGTGAGCGGCATCATCCCGCACGTAGGACACGGCGGCGATATCGTGGATGGGCACTCTCAGGATGA
TGTCCTCTCCGTCCCGCCAAGCCAGTTTCACGTTGTAGGCGGACAGGCTCAGCACAGCGTCGTGCTCCTG
GGTCAGGTGGCCAGGCAGCTGGTGGGCTCTCTTGGCGTTGTCGATAAAGTGCAGGATCTCGGTCCGGCTA
GAAGGATTCAGGTAGCCGGGGATGCTTGTCAGTTGGCCCAGGTACTTCACTTCTTTCTCGATGTAATCAG
ACAGCAGTCTGTCGGGTTCCACTCTCTCGGGCAGGCTCAGGACCACGGTGTGCAGAGGTCTTCTTTCTGT
AACTTTTTCATGGGCCTTCTTGTCCCGGCTCTTCTCGCCCTTCAGGAACACCCGCTTAAAAGGAGACACG
ATGCCAGGTTTCTTGCCCTTCTTGCCCTCTTCTTCCATGGATCCGAGCTCGGTACCCTTGTACAGCTCGT
CCATGCCGTGAGTGATCCCGGCGGCGGTCACGAACTCCAGCAGGACCATGTGATCGCGCTTCTCGTTGGG
GTCTTTGCTCAGGGCGGACTGGGTGCTCAGGTAGTGGTTGTCGGGCAGCAGCACGGGGCCGTCGCCGATG
GGGGTGTTCTGCTGGTAGTGGTCGGCGAGCTGCACGCTGCCGTCCTCGATGTTGTGGCGGATCTTGAAGT
TCACCTTGATGCCGTTCTTCTGCTTGTCGGCCATGATATAGACGTTGTGGCTGTTGTAGTTGTACTCCAG
CTTGTGCCCCAGGATGTTGCCGTCCTCCTTGAAGTCGATGCCCTTCAGCTCGATGCGGTTCACCAGGGTG
TCGCCCTCGAACTTCACCTCGGCGCGGGTCTTGTAGTTGCCGTCGTCCTTGAAGAAGATGGTGCGCTCCT
GGACGTAGCCTTCGGGCATGGCGGACTTGAAGAAGTCGTGCTGCTTCATGTGGTCGGGGTAGCGGCTGAA
GCACTGCACGCCGTAGGTCAGGGTGGTCACGAGGGTGGGCCAGGGCACGGGCAGCTTGCCGGTGGTGCAG
ATGAACTTCAGGGTCAGCTTGCCGTAGGTGGCATCGCCCTCGCCCTCGCCGGACACGCTGAACTTGTGGC
CGTTTACGTCGCCGTCCAGCTCGACCAGGATGGGCACCACCCCGGTGAACAGCTCCTCGCCCTTGCTCAT
GGTGGCAAGCTTAAGTTTAAACGCTAGCCAGCTTGGGTCTCCCTATAGTGAGTCGTATTAATTTCGATAA
GCCAGTAAGCAGTGGGTTCTCTAGTTAGCCAGAGAGCTCTGCTTATATAGACCTCCCACCGTACACGCCT
ACCGCCCATTTGCGTCAATGGGGCGGAGTTGTTACGACATTTTGGAAAGTCCCGTTGATTTTGGTGCCAA
AACAAACTCCCATTGACGTCAATGGGGTGGAGACTTGGAAATCCCCGTGAGTCAAACCGCTATCCACGCC
CATTGATGTACTGCCAAAACCGCATCACCATGGTAATAGCGATGACTAATACGTAGATGTACTGCCAAGT
AGGAAAGTCCCATAAGGTCATGTACTGGGCATAATGCCAGGCGGGCCATTTACCGTCATTGACGTCAATA
GGGGGCGTACTTGGCATATGATACACTTGATGTACTGCCAAGTGGGCAGTTTACCGTAAATACTCCACCC
ATTGACGTCAATGGAAAGTCCCTATTGGCGTTACTATGGGAACATACGTCATTATTGACGTCAATGGGCG
GGGGTCGTTGGGCGGTCAGCCAGGCGGGCCATTTACCGTAAGTTATGTAACGCGGAACTCCATATATGGG
CTATGAACTAATGACCCCGTAATTGATTACTATTAATAACTAGTCAATAATCAATGTCAACGCGTATATC
TGGCCCGTACATCGCGAAGCAGCGCAAAACGCCTAACCCTAAGCAGATTCTTCATGCAATTGTCGGTCAA
GCCTTGCCTTGTTGTAGCTTAAATTTTGCTCGCGCACTACTCAGCGACCTCCAACACACAAGCAGGGAGC
AGATACTGGCTTAACTATGCGGCATCAGAGCAGATTGTACTGAGAGTGCACCATAGGGGATCGGGAGATC
TCCCGATCCGTCGACGTCAGGTGGCACTTTTCGGGGAAATGTGCGCGGAACCCCTATTTGTTTATTTTTC
TAAATACATTCAAATATGTATCCGCTCATGAGACAATAACCCTGATAAATGCTTCA
